>Addgene plasmid #228925 | sg_Snrnp48_i1-ipUSEPR-TR657 | addgene full sequence | sequence record 457229 | Addgene NGS Result
TCGACGGATCGGGAGATCTCCCGATCCCCTATGGTGCACTCTCAGTACAATCTGCTCTGATGCCGCATAG
TTAAGCCAGTATCTGCTCCCTGCTTGTGTGTTGGAGGTCGCTGAGTAGTGCGCGAGCAAAATTTAAGCTA
CAACAAGGCAAGGCTTGACCGACAATTGCATGAAGAATCTGCTTAGGGTTAGGCGTTTTGCGCTGCTTCG
CGATGTACGGGCCAGATATACGCGTTGACATTGATTATTGACTAGTTATTAATAGTAATCAATTACGGGG
TCATTAGTTCATAGCCCATATATGGAGTTCCGCGTTACATAACTTACGGTAAATGGCCCGCCTGGCTGAC
CGCCCAACGACCCCCGCCCATTGACGTCAATAATGACGTATGTTCCCATAGTAACGCCAATAGGGACTTT
CCATTGACGTCAATGGGTGGAGTATTTACGGTAAACTGCCCACTTGGCAGTACATCAAGTGTATCATATG
CCAAGTACGCCCCCTATTGACGTCAATGACGGTAAATGGCCCGCCTGGCATTATGCCCAGTACATGACCT
TATGGGACTTTCCTACTTGGCAGTACATCTACGTATTAGTCATCGCTATTACCATGGTGATGCGGTTTTG
GCAGTACATCAATGGGCGTGGATAGCGGTTTGACTCACGGGGATTTCCAAGTCTCCACCCCATTGACGTC
AATGGGAGTTTGTTTTGGCACCAAAATCAACGGGACTTTCCAAAATGTCGTAACAACTCCGCCCCATTGA
CGCAAATGGGCGGTAGGCGTGTACGGTGGGAGGTCTATATAAGCAGCGCGTTTTGCCTGTACTGGGTCTC
TCTGGTTAGACCAGATCTGAGCCTGGGAGCTCTCTGGCTAACTAGGGAACCCACTGCTTAAGCCTCAATA
AAGCTTGCCTTGAGTGCTTCAAGTAGTGTGTGCCCGTCTGTTGTGTGACTCTGGTAACTAGAGATCCCTC
AGACCCTTTTAGTCAGTGTGGAAAATCTCTAGCAGTGGCGCCCGAACAGGGACTTGAAAGCGAAAGGGAA
ACCAGAGGAGCTCTCTCGACGCAGGACTCGGCTTGCTGAAGCGCGCACGGCAAGAGGCGAGGGGCGGCGA
CTGGTGAGTACGCCAAAAATTTTGACTAGCGGAGGCTAGAAGGAGAGAGATGGGTGCGAGAGCGTCAGTA
TTAAGCGGGGGAGAATTAGATCGCGATGGGAAAAAATTCGGTTAAGGCCAGGGGGAAAGAAAAAATATAA
ATTAAAACATATAGTATGGGCAAGCAGGGAGCTAGAACGATTCGCAGTTAATCCTGGCCTGTTAGAAACA
TCAGAAGGCTGTAGACAAATACTGGGACAGCTACAACCATCCCTTCAGACAGGATCAGAAGAACTTAGAT
CATTATATAATACAGTAGCAACCCTCTATTGTGTGCATCAAAGGATAGAGATAAAAGACACCAAGGAAGC
TTTAGACAAGATAGAGGAAGAGCAAAACAAAAGTAAGACCACCGCACAGCAAGCGGCCGGCCGCTGATCT
TCAGACCTGGAGGAGGAGATATGAGGGACAATTGGAGAAGTGAATTATATAAATATAAAGTAGTAAAAAT
TGAACCATTAGGAGTAGCACCCACCAAGGCAAAGAGAAGAGTGGTGCAGAGAGAAAAAAGAGCAGTGGGA
ATAGGAGCTTTGTTCCTTGGGTTCTTGGGAGCAGCAGGAAGCACTATGGGCGCAGCGTCAATGACGCTGA
CGGTACAGGCCAGACAATTATTGTCTGGTATAGTGCAGCAGCAGAACAATTTGCTGAGGGCTATTGAGGC
GCAACAGCATCTGTTGCAACTCACAGTCTGGGGCATCAAGCAGCTCCAGGCAAGAATCCTGGCTGTGGAA
AGATACCTAAAGGATCAACAGCTCCTGGGGATTTGGGGTTGCTCTGGAAAACTCATTTGCACCACTGCTG
TGCCTTGGAATGCTAGTTGGAGTAATAAATCTCTGGAACAGATTTGGAATCACACGACCTGGATGGAGTG
GGACAGAGAAATTAACAATTACACAAGCTTAATACACTCCTTAATTGAAGAATCGCAAAACCAGCAAGAA
AAGAATGAACAAGAATTATTGGAATTAGATAAATGGGCAAGTTTGTGGAATTGGTTTAACATAACAAATT
GGCTGTGGTATATAAAATTATTCATAATGATAGTAGGAGGCTTGGTAGGTTTAAGAATAGTTTTTGCTGT
ACTTTCTATAGTGAATAGAGTTAGGCAGGGATATTCACCATTATCGTTTCAGACCCACCTCCCAACCCCG
AGGGGACCCGACAGGCCCGAAGGAATAGAAGAAGAAGGTGGAGAGAGAGACAGAGACAGATCCATTCGAT
TAGTGAACGGATCGGCACTGCGTGCGCCAATTCTGCAGACAAATGGCAGTATTCATCCACAATTTTAAAA
GAAAAGGGGGGATTGGGGGGTACAGTGCAGGGGAAAGAATAGTAGACATAATAGCAACAGACATACAAAC
TAAAGAATTACAAAAACAAATTACAAAAATTCAAAATTTTCGGGTTTATTACAGGGACAGCAGAGATCCA
GTTTGGTTAGTACCGGGCCCGGGTCGACTAGTGATCAGTGTGAGGGAGTGTAAAGCTGGTTTGAGGGCCT
ATTTCCCATGATTCCTTCATATTTGCATATACGATACAAGGCTGTTAGAGAGATAATTAGAATTAATTTG
ACTGTAAACACAAAGATATTAGTACAAAATACGTGACGTAGAAAGTAATAATTTCTTGGGTAGTTTGCAG
TTTTAAAATTATGTTTTAAAATGGACTATCATATGCTTACCGTAACTTGAAAGTATTTCGATTTCTTGGC
TTTATATATCTTGTGGAAAGGACGAAACACCGGAGGTTCGGTCTCCATGAGTTTAAGAGCTATGCTGGAA
ACAGCATAGCAAGTTTAAATAAGGCTAGTCCGTTATCAACTTGAAAAAGTGGCACCGAGTCGGTGCTTTT
TTAAACCGCTGTTCCTAGGAATCCCGAGGCCTTCGAGTGGCTCCGGTGCCCGTCAGTGGGCAGAGCGCAC
ATCGCCCACAGTCCCCGAGAAGTTGGGGGGAGGGGTCGGCAATTGAACCGGTGCCTAGAGAAGGTGGCGC
GGGGTAAACTGGGAAAGTGATGTCGTGTACTGGCTCCGCCTTTTTCCCGAGGGTGGGGGAGAACCGTATA
TAAGTGCAGTAGTCGCCGTGAACGTTCTTTTTCGCAACGGGTTTGCCGCCAGAACACAGGTGTCGTGACG
CGGGACCCGACATTAGCGCTACAGCTTAAGCGGGCCACCATGACCGAGTACAAGCCCACGGTGCGCCTCG
CCACCCGCGACGACGTCCCCAGGGCCGTACGCACCCTCGCCGCCGCGTTCGCCGACTACCCCGCCACGCG
CCACACCGTCGATCCGGACCGCCACATCGAGCGGGTCACCGAGCTGCAAGAACTCTTCCTCACGCGCGTC
GGGCTCGACATCGGCAAGGTGTGGGTCGCGGACGACGGCGCCGCCGTGGCGGTCTGGACCACGCCGGAGA
GCGTCGAAGCGGGGGCGGTGTTCGCCGAGATCGGCCCGCGCATGGCCGAGTTGAGCGGTTCCCGGCTGGC
CGCGCAGCAACAGATGGAAGGCCTCCTGGCGCCGCACCGGCCCAAGGAGCCCGCGTGGTTCCTGGCCACC
GTCGGAGTCTCGCCCGACCACCAGGGCAAGGGTCTGGGCAGCGCCGTCGTGCTCCCCGGAGTGGAGGCGG
CCGAGCGCGCCGGGGTGCCCGCCTTCCTGGAGACCTCCGCGCCCCGCAACCTCCCCTTCTACGAGCGGCT
CGGCTTCACCGTCACCGCCGACGTCGAGGTGCCCGAAGGACCGCGCACCTGGTGCATGACCCGCAAGCCC
GGTGCCGCTAGCGGCAGCGGCGCCACCAACTTCAGCCTGCTGAAGCAGGCCGGCGACGTGGAGGAGAACC
CCGGCCCCGGATCCATGAGCGAGCTGATCACCGAGAACATGCACATGAAGCTGTACATGGAGGGCACCGT
GAACAACCACCACTTCAAGTGCACATCCGAGGGCGAAGGCAAGCCCTACGAGGGCACCCAGACCCAGAGA
ATCAAGGTGGTCGAGGGCGGCCCTCTCCCCTTCGCCTTCGACATCCTGGCTACCAGCTTCATGTACGGCA
GTCACACCTTCATCAACCACACCCAGGGCATCCCCGACTTCTGGAAGCAGTCCTTCCCTGAGGGCTTCAC
ATGGGAGAGAGTCACCACATACGAAGACGGGGGCGTGCTGACCGCTACCCAGGACACCAGCCTCCAGGAC
GGCTGCCTCATCTACAACGTCAAGATCAGAGGGGTGAACTTCCCATCCAACGGCCCTGTGATGCAGAAGA
AAACACTCGGCTGGGAGGCCCACACCGAGATGCTGTACCCCGCTGACGGCGGCCTGGAAGGCAGAACCGC
GCTGGCCCTGAAGCTCGTGGGCGGGGGCCACCTGATCTGCAACTTCAAGACCACATACAGATCCAAGAAA
CCCGCTAAGAACCTCAAGATGCCCGGCGTCTACTATGTGGACTACAGACTGGAAAGAATCAAGGAGGCCG
ACAAAGAGACCTACGTCGAGCAGCACGAGGTGGCTGTGGCCAGATACTGCGACCTCCCTAGCAAACTGGG
GCACAAGCTTAATTAATCTAGACCGCGGCGCGCCCGATAATCAACCTCTGGATTACAAAATTTGTGAAAG
ATTGACTGGTATTCTTAACTATGTTGCTCCTTTTACGCTATGTGGATACGCTGCTTTAATGCCTTTGTAT
CATGCTATTGCTTCCCGTATGGCTTTCATTTTCTCCTCCTTGTATAAATCCTGGTTGCTGTCTCTTTATG
AGGAGTTGTGGCCCGTTGTCAGGCAACGTGGCGTGGTGTGCACTGTGTTTGCTGACGCAACCCCCACTGG
TTGGGGCATTGCCACCACCTGTCAGCTCCTTTCCGGGACTTTCGCTTTCCCCCTCCCTATTGCCACGGCG
GAACTCATCGCCGCCTGCCTTGCCCGCTGCTGGACAGGGGCTCGGCTGTTGGGCACTGACAATTCCGTGG
TGTTGTCGGGGAAATCATCGTCCTTTCCTTGGCTGCTCGCCTGTGTTGCCACCTGGATTCTGCGCGGGAC
GTCCTTCTGCTACGTCCCTTCGGCCCTCAATCCAGCGGACCTTCCTTCCCGCGGCCTGCTGCCGGCTCTG
CGGCCTCTTCCGCGTCTTCGCCTTCGCCCTCAGACGAGTCGGATCTCCCTTTGGGCCGCCTCCCCGCATC
GATACCGTCGACCTCGATCGAGACCTAGAAAAACATGGAGCAATCACAAGTAGCAATACAGCAGCTACCA
ATGCTGATTGTGCCTGGCTAGAAGCACAAGAGGAGGAGGAGGTGGGTTTTCCAGTCACACCTCAGGTACC
TTTAAGACCAATGACTTACAAGGCAGCTGTAGATCTTAGCCACTTTTTAAAAGAAAAGGGGGGACTGGAA
GGGCTAATTCACTCCCAACGAAGACAAGATATCCTTGATCTGTGGATCTACCACACACAAGGCTACTTCC
CTGATTGGCAGAACTACACACCAGGGCCAGGGATCAGATATCCACTGACCTTTGGATGGTGCTACAAGCT
AGTACCAGTTGAGCAAGAGAAGGTAGAAGAAGCCAATGAAGGAGAGAACACCCGCTTGTTACACCCTGTG
AGCCTGCATGGGATGGATGACCCGGAGAGAGAAGTATTAGAGTGGAGGTTTGACAGCCGCCTAGCATTTC
ATCACATGGCCCGAGAGCTGCATCCGGACTGTACTGGGTCTCTCTGGTTAGACCAGATCTGAGCCTGGGA
GCTCTCTGGCTAACTAGGGAACCCACTGCTTAAGCCTCAATAAAGCTTGCCTTGAGTGCTTCAAGTAGTG
TGTGCCCGTCTGTTGTGTGACTCTGGTAACTAGAGATCCCTCAGACCCTTTTAGTCAGTGTGGAAAATCT
CTAGCAGCATGTGAGCAAAAGGCCAGCAAAAGGCCAGGAACCGTAAAAAGGCCGCGTTGCTGGCGTTTTT
CCATAGGCTCCGCCCCCCTGACGAGCATCACAAAAATCGACGCTCAAGTCAGAGGTGGCGAAACCCGACA
GGACTATAAAGATACCAGGCGTTTCCCCCTGGAAGCTCCCTCGTGCGCTCTCCTGTTCCGACCCTGCCGC
TTACCGGATACCTGTCCGCCTTTCTCCCTTCGGGAAGCGTGGCGCTTTCTCATAGCTCACGCTGTAGGTA
TCTCAGTTCGGTGTAGGTCGTTCGCTCCAAGCTGGGCTGTGTGCACGAACCCCCCGTTCAGCCCGACCGC
TGCGCCTTATCCGGTAACTATCGTCTTGAGTCCAACCCGGTAAGACACGACTTATCGCCACTGGCAGCAG
CCACTGGTAACAGGATTAGCAGAGCGAGGTATGTAGGCGGTGCTACAGAGTTCTTGAAGTGGTGGCCTAA
CTACGGCTACACTAGAAGAACAGTATTTGGTATCTGCGCTCTGCTGAAGCCAGTTACCTTCGGAAAAAGA
GTTGGTAGCTCTTGATCCGGCAAACAAACCACCGCTGGTAGCGGTGGTTTTTTTGTTTGCAAGCAGCAGA
TTACGCGCAGAAAAAAAGGATCTCAAGAAGATCCTTTGATCTTTTCTACGGGGTCTGACGCTCAGTGGAA
CGAAAACTCACGTTAAGGGATTTTGGTCATGAGATTATCAAAAAGGATCTTCACCTAGATCCTTTTAAAT
TAAAAATGAAGTTTTAAATCAATCTAAAGTATATATGAGTAAACTTGGTCTGACAGTTACCAATGCTTAA
TCAGTGAGGCACCTATCTCAGCGATCTGTCTATTTCGTTCATCCATAGTTGCCTGACTCCCCGTCGTGTA
GATAACTACGATACGGGAGGGCTTACCATCTGGCCCCAGTGCTGCAATGATACCGCGAGACCCACGCTCA
CCGGCTCCAGATTTATCAGCAATAAACCAGCCAGCCGGAAGGGCCGAGCGCAGAAGTGGTCCTGCAACTT
TATCCGCCTCCATCCAGTCTATTAATTGTTGCCGGGAAGCTAGAGTAAGTAGTTCGCCAGTTAATAGTTT
GCGCAACGTTGTTGCCATTGCTACAGGCATCGTGGTGTCACGCTCGTCGTTTGGTATGGCTTCATTCAGC
TCCGGTTCCCAACGATCAAGGCGAGTTACATGATCCCCCATGTTGTGCAAAAAAGCGGTTAGCTCCTTCG
GTCCTCCGATCGTTGTCAGAAGTAAGTTGGCCGCAGTGTTATCACTCATGGTTATGGCAGCACTGCATAA
TTCTCTTACTGTCATGCCATCCGTAAGATGCTTTTCTGTGACTGGTGAGTACTCAACCAAGTCATTCTGA
GAATAGTGTATGCGGCGACCGAGTTGCTCTTGCCCGGCGTCAATACGGGATAATACCGCGCCACATAGCA
GAACTTTAAAAGTGCTCATCATTGGAAAACGTTCTTCGGGGCGAAAACTCTCAAGGATCTTACCGCTGTT
GAGATCCAGTTCGATGTAACCCACTCGTGCACCCAACTGATCTTCAGCATCTTTTACTTTCACCAGCGTT
TCTGGGTGAGCAAAAACAGGAAGGCAAAATGCCGCAAAAAAGGGAATAAGGGCGACACGGAAATGTTGAA
TACTCATACTCTTCCTTTTTCAATATTATTGAAGCATTTATCAGGGTTATTGTCTCATGAGCGGATACAT
ATTTGAATGTATTTAGAAAAATAAACAAATAGGGGTTCCGCGCACATTTCCCCGAAAAGTGCCACCTGAC
G
Features (pLannotate 1.2.2; 21 found; start..end, strand, type, name):
     30..82      -  misc_feature   bom (fragment): basis of mobility region from pBR322
    237..616     +  enhancer       CMV enhancer: human cytomegalovirus immediate early enhancer
    617..816     +  promoter       CMV promoter: human cytomegalovirus (CMV) immediate early promoter
    834..1014    +  LTR            5' LTR (truncated): truncated 5' long terminal repeat (LTR) from HIV-1
   1061..1186    +  misc_feature   HIV-1 Ψ: packaging signal of human immunodeficiency virus type 1
   1170..1508    +  CDS            HIV-1 gag (fragment): gag protein from human immunodeficiency virus 1; gag
   1683..1916    +  misc_feature   RRE: The Rev response element (RRE) of HIV-1 allows for Rev-dependent mRNA export from the nucleus to the cytoplasm.
   2293..2393    +  CDS            Rev (fragment): human immunodeficiency virus 1 (HIV-1) Rev protein; rev; enhances nuclear export of unspliced and incompletely spliced viral mRNAs
   2443..2560    +  misc_feature   cPPT/CTS: central polypurine tract and central termination sequence of HIV-1
   2653..2893    +  promoter       U6 promoter: RNA polymerase III promoter for human U6 snRNA
   2939..3006    +  misc_RNA       tracrRNA (fragment): trans-activating CRISPR RNA for the Streptococcus pyogenes CRISPR/Cas9 system
   3068..3279    +  promoter       EF-1α core promoter: core promoter for human elongation factor EF-1α
   3330..3926    +  CDS            PuroR (fragment): puromycin N-acetyltransferase; pac from Streptomyces; confers resistance to puromycin
   4005..4706    +  CDS            TagRFP657: far-red monomeric fluorescent protein with an emission peak at 657 nm (Morozova et al., 2010) derived from mKate
   4729..5317    +  misc_feature   WPRE: woodchuck hepatitis virus posttranscriptional regulatory element
   5318..5337    +  misc_feature   MCS (fragment): pBluescript multiple cloning site
   5339..5839    +  CDS            nef (fragment): NEF_HV1LA - Experimental evidence at protein level: Swiss-Prot protein existence level 1. Extracellular Nef protein targets CD4(+) T-lymphocytes for apoptosis by interacting with CXCR4 surface receptors. From Human immunodeficiency virus type 1 group M subtype B (isolate Lai) (HIV-1).
   5846..6026    +  LTR            5' LTR (truncated): truncated 5' long terminal repeat (LTR) from HIV-1
   6088..6676    -  rep_origin     ori: high-copy-number ColE1/pMB1/pBR322/pUC origin of replication
   6847..7707    -  CDS            AmpR: β-lactamase; bla; confers resistance to ampicillin, carbenicillin, and related antibiotics
   7708..7812    -  promoter       AmpR promoter: bla
