[The description below was written by a language model from this plasmid's Addgene catalogue record and pLannotate feature annotations shown in this document.]
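Description:
sg_Snrnp48_i1-ipUSEPR-TR657 is a lentiviral single-guide RNA expression plasmid of about 7.8 kb, built on the sgTR657_ipUSEPR backbone and carrying a guide directed against mouse Snrnp48. It is propagated in bacteria through a high-copy ColE1/pUC-type origin and selected with ampicillin via the β-lactamase gene and its own promoter. A fragment of the pBR322 bom region is also annotated.

The transfer cassette has a CMV enhancer/promoter upstream of a truncated HIV-1 5' LTR, which would drive production of the viral genomic RNA in packaging cells. This is followed by the Ψ packaging signal with a partial gag sequence, the Rev response element for Rev-dependent nuclear export, and the cPPT/CTS element that aids nuclear import of the reverse-transcribed genome. Within the provirus, a human U6 RNA polymerase III promoter transcribes the Snrnp48-targeting spacer joined to a Streptococcus pyogenes Cas9 scaffold, annotated as a tracrRNA fragment. Downstream, an EF-1α core promoter drives a puromycin N-acetyltransferase coding sequence followed by the far-red fluorescent protein TagRFP657, so transduced cells can be drug-selected and tracked by fluorescence. The element linking these two reading frames is not annotated. A WPRE enhances transcript expression, and the cassette ends in a nef fragment and a second truncated LTR.

No Cas9 gene appears in the feature table, so the nuclease must be supplied separately. The record states the purpose as knockdown of Snrnp48 in mammalian cells, but does not specify which Cas9 variant is intended.
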