Addgene plasmid #228925: sg_Snrnp48_i1-ipUSEPR-TR657
Purpose: Knockdown of Snrnp48 in mammalian cells
Depositing lab: Sika Zheng. Depositing organization: University of California, Riverside. Publication: Epistatic interactions between NMD and TRP53 control progenitor cell maintenance and brain size. Lin L, Zhao J, Kubota N, Li Z, Lam YL, Nguyen LP, Yang L, Pokharel SP, Blue SM, Yee BA, Chen R, Yeo GW, Chen CW, Chen L, Zheng S. Neuron. 2024 Jul 3;112(13):2157-2176.e12. doi: 10.1016/j.neuron.2024.04.006. Epub 2024 May 1. PubMed 38697111.
Backbone
  Vector backbone: sgTR657_ipUSEPR
  Vector type: Lentiviral
Growth in bacteria
  Bacterial resistance: Ampicillin, 100 μg/mL
  Growth temperature: 37°C
  Growth strain: NEB Stable
  Copy number: Unknown
Gene/Insert
  Gene/Insert name: sg_Snrnp48_i1
  gRNA/shRNA sequence: GGGAGGTTCGGTCTCCATGA
  Species: M. musculus (mouse)
  Entrez Gene: Snrnp48 (a.k.a. 1110050F08Rik, 6530403A03Rik, C6orf151)
Terms and licenses: Academic/Nonprofit Terms; Industry Terms: Not Available to Industry
How to cite: sg_Snrnp48_i1-ipUSEPR-TR657 was a gift from Sika Zheng (Addgene plasmid # 228925 ; http://n2t.net/addgene:228925 ; RRID:Addgene_228925)
